Addgene plasmid #131761: pLenti_TMv2
Purpose: (Empty Backbone) frameshift reporter for barcode retrieval
Depositing lab: Paul Blainey. Depositing organization: Broad Institute. Publication: CloneSifter: enrichment of rare clones from heterogeneous cell populations. Feldman D, Tsai F, Garrity AJ, O'Rourke R, Brenan L, Ho P, Gonzalez E, Konermann S, Johannessen CM, Beroukhim R, Bandopadhayay P, Blainey PC. BMC Biol. 2020 Nov 24;18(1):177. doi: 10.1186/s12915-020-00911-3. PubMed 33234154.
Backbone
  Vector backbone: pLenti (Addgene #61427)
  Backbone size (bp): 8000
  Vector type: Mammalian Expression, Lentiviral
  Selectable markers: Blasticidin
Growth in bacteria
  Bacterial resistance: Ampicillin, 100 μg/mL
  Growth temperature: 37°C
  Growth strain: NEB Stable
  Copy number: High Copy
Gene/Insert
  Cloning method: Gibson Cloning
Terms and licenses: Academic/Nonprofit Terms; Industry Terms: Not Available to Industry
Depositor comments: Please visit https://www.biorxiv.org/content/10.1101/762708v1 for bioRxiv preprint.
How to cite: pLenti_TMv2 was a gift from Paul Blainey (Addgene plasmid # 131761 ; http://n2t.net/addgene:131761 ; RRID:Addgene_131761)
