[The description below was written by a language model from this plasmid's Addgene catalogue record and pLannotate feature annotations shown in this document.]
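Description:
pLenti_TMv2 is an HIV-1-based lentiviral transfer plasmid built on a pLenti backbone and deposited as an empty backbone, described as a frameshift reporter for barcode retrieval in a method for enriching rare clones from heterogeneous cell populations. It is propagated in E. coli through a high-copy ColE1/pUC origin with ampicillin selection. An f1 origin and an SV40/EM7-driven bleomycin/Zeocin resistance cassette also sit in the plasmid backbone, outside the viral genome. A CMV enhancer/promoter replaces the upstream part of the 5' LTR to drive genomic RNA production in packaging cells. It is followed by the Ψ packaging signal with a partial gag sequence, the RRE for Rev-dependent export, and the cPPT/CTS. The 3' end carries a WPRE, a truncated LTR and a bGH polyadenylation signal.

The payload between these elements is driven by an EF-1α promoter with intron A sequence and consists of three coding regions in the same orientation: mNeonGreen, blasticidin S deaminase (the mammalian selection marker), and mCherry. The gaps between them are short and unannotated, so the linker or peptide-separating elements are not identified in the record. The record also does not state where the barcode is inserted or how the frameshift logic works. In general, such a reporter changes its fluorescent output when an indel at a targeted site shifts the reading frame, which would allow cells carrying a chosen barcode to be flagged and sorted. Barcodes or other inserts are intended to be added by Gibson assembly. The two sequence records, from the depositor and from repository sequencing, differ by a single nucleotide in length, within the EF-1α intron region, and yield the same annotations. Both are about 11.3 kb, larger than the listed 8 kb backbone size.
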