Features (pLannotate 1.2.2; 35 found; start..end, strand, type, name):
     31..83      -  misc_feature   bom (fragment): basis of mobility region from pBR322
    238..617     +  enhancer       CMV enhancer: human cytomegalovirus immediate early enhancer
    618..817     +  promoter       CMV promoter: human cytomegalovirus (CMV) immediate early promoter
    835..1015    +  LTR            5' LTR (truncated): truncated 5' long terminal repeat (LTR) from HIV-1
   1062..1187    +  misc_feature   HIV-1 Ψ: packaging signal of human immunodeficiency virus type 1
   1171..1534    +  CDS            HIV-1 gag (fragment): gag protein from human immunodeficiency virus 1; gag
   1680..1913    +  misc_feature   RRE: The Rev response element (RRE) of HIV-1 allows for Rev-dependent mRNA export from the nucleus to the cytoplasm.
   2290..2390    +  CDS            Rev (fragment): human immunodeficiency virus 1 (HIV-1) Rev protein; rev; enhances nuclear export of unspliced and incompletely spliced viral mRNAs
   2440..2557    +  misc_feature   cPPT/CTS: central polypurine tract and central termination sequence of HIV-1
   2614..2680    +  CDS            small t antigen (fragment): SV40 (simian virus 40) small t antigen
   2706..2917    +  promoter       EF-1α core promoter: core promoter for human elongation factor EF-1α
   2918..3026    +  intron         EF-1α intron A (fragment): intron upstream of the start codon of human EF-1α
   3652..3855    +  intron         EF-1α intron A: truncated intron upstream of the start codon of human EF-1α
   3998..4699    +  CDS            mNeonGreen: mNeonGreen is a basic (constitutively fluorescent) green/yellow fluorescent protein published in 2013, derived from Branchiostoma lanceolatum. It is reported to be a very rapidly-maturing monomer with moderate acid sensitivity.
   4776..5169    +  CDS            BSD (fragment): blasticidin S deaminase; Aspergillus terreus BSD; confers resistance to blasticidin
   5239..5943    +  CDS            mCherry: mCherry is a basic (constitutively fluorescent) red fluorescent protein published in 2004, derived from Discosoma sp.. It is reported to be a very rapidly-maturing monomer with low acid sensitivity.
   5953..5974    +  misc_feature   MCS (fragment): pBluescript multiple cloning site
   5977..6565    +  misc_feature   WPRE: woodchuck hepatitis virus posttranscriptional regulatory element
   6502..7083    +  CDS            nef (fragment): NEF_HV1H2 - Experimental evidence at protein level: Swiss-Prot protein existence level 1. Extracellular Nef protein targets CD4(+) T-lymphocytes for apoptosis by interacting with CXCR4 surface receptors. From Human immunodeficiency virus type 1 group M subtype B (isolate HXB2) (HIV-1).
   7090..7270    +  LTR            5' LTR (truncated): truncated 5' long terminal repeat (LTR) from HIV-1
   7302..7526    +  polyA_signal   bGH poly(A) signal: bovine growth hormone polyadenylation signal
   7530..7551    +  promoter       SV40 promoter (fragment): SV40 enhancer and early promoter
   7572..8000    +  rep_origin     f1 ori (sequence partly withheld): f1 bacteriophage origin of replication; arrow indicates direction of (+) strand synthesis
   8014..8343    +  promoter       SV40 promoter: SV40 enhancer and early promoter
   8391..8438    +  promoter       EM7 promoter: synthetic bacterial promoter&nbsp
   8457..8831    +  CDS            BleoR: antibiotic-binding protein; Sh ble from Streptoalloteichus hindustanus; confers resistance to bleomycin, phleomycin, and Zeocin™
   8841..8966    +  CDS            ble (fragment): BLE_KLEPN - Experimental evidence at protein level: Swiss-Prot protein existence level 1. Binding protein with a strong affinity to the bleomycin family of antibiotics. Binds to CL990; an antimitotic-antibiotic compound. From Klebsiella pneumoniae.
   8961..9082    +  polyA_signal   SV40 poly(A) signal: SV40 polyadenylation signal
   9153..9175    -  protein_bind   lac operator (fragment): The lac repressor binds to the lac operator to inhibit transcription in E. coli. This inhibition can be relieved by adding lactose or isopropyl-β-D-thiogalactopyranoside (IPTG). lac repressor encoded by lacI
   9179..9209    -  promoter       lac promoter: promoter for the E. coli lac operon
   9224..9245    -  protein_bind   CAP binding site: CAP binding activates transcription in the presence of cAMP. E. coli catabolite activator protein
   9258..9350    -  CDS            lacI (fragment): lac repressor; lacI; The lac repressor binds to the lac operator to inhibit transcription in E. coli. This inhibition can be relieved by adding lactose or isopropyl-β-D-thiogalactopyranoside (IPTG).
   9533..10121   -  rep_origin     ori: high-copy-number ColE1/pMB1/pBR322/pUC origin of replication
  10292..11152   -  CDS            AmpR: β-lactamase; bla; confers resistance to ampicillin, carbenicillin, and related antibiotics
  11153..11257   -  promoter       AmpR promoter: bla
>Addgene plasmid #131761 | pLenti_TMv2 | depositor full sequence | sequence record 252852 | pLenti_TMv2 sequence 11285 bps
GTCGACGGATCGGGAGATCTCCCGATCCCCTATGGTGCACTCTCAGTACAATCTGCTCTGATGCCGCATA
GTTAAGCCAGTATCTGCTCCCTGCTTGTGTGTTGGAGGTCGCTGAGTAGTGCGCGAGCAAAATTTAAGCT
ACAACAAGGCAAGGCTTGACCGACAATTGCATGAAGAATCTGCTTAGGGTTAGGCGTTTTGCGCTGCTTC
GCGATGTACGGGCCAGATATACGCGTTGACATTGATTATTGACTAGTTATTAATAGTAATCAATTACGGG
GTCATTAGTTCATAGCCCATATATGGAGTTCCGCGTTACATAACTTACGGTAAATGGCCCGCCTGGCTGA
CCGCCCAACGACCCCCGCCCATTGACGTCAATAATGACGTATGTTCCCATAGTAACGCCAATAGGGACTT
TCCATTGACGTCAATGGGTGGAGTATTTACGGTAAACTGCCCACTTGGCAGTACATCAAGTGTATCATAT
GCCAAGTACGCCCCCTATTGACGTCAATGACGGTAAATGGCCCGCCTGGCATTATGCCCAGTACATGACC
TTATGGGACTTTCCTACTTGGCAGTACATCTACGTATTAGTCATCGCTATTACCATGGTGATGCGGTTTT
GGCAGTACATCAATGGGCGTGGATAGCGGTTTGACTCACGGGGATTTCCAAGTCTCCACCCCATTGACGT
CAATGGGAGTTTGTTTTGGCACCAAAATCAACGGGACTTTCCAAAATGTCGTAACAACTCCGCCCCATTG
ACGCAAATGGGCGGTAGGCGTGTACGGTGGGAGGTCTATATAAGCAGCGCGTTTTGCCTGTACTGGGTCT
CTCTGGTTAGACCAGATCTGAGCCTGGGAGCTCTCTGGCTAACTAGGGAACCCACTGCTTAAGCCTCAAT
AAAGCTTGCCTTGAGTGCTTCAAGTAGTGTGTGCCCGTCTGTTGTGTGACTCTGGTAACTAGAGATCCCT
CAGACCCTTTTAGTCAGTGTGGAAAATCTCTAGCAGTGGCGCCCGAACAGGGACTTGAAAGCGAAAGGGA
AACCAGAGGAGCTCTCTCGACGCAGGACTCGGCTTGCTGAAGCGCGCACGGCAAGAGGCGAGGGGCGGCG
ACTGGTGAGTACGCCAAAAATTTTGACTAGCGGAGGCTAGAAGGAGAGAGATGGGTGCGAGAGCGTCAGT
ATTAAGCGGGGGAGAATTAGATCGCGATGGGAAAAAATTCGGTTAAGGCCAGGGGGAAAGAAAAAATATA
AATTAAAACATATAGTATGGGCAAGCAGGGAGCTAGAACGATTCGCAGTTAATCCTGGCCTGTTAGAAAC
ATCAGAAGGCTGTAGACAAATACTGGGACAGCTACAACCATCCCTTCAGACAGGATCAGAAGAACTTAGA
TCATTATATAATACAGTAGCAACCCTCTATTGTGTGCATCAAAGGATAGAGATAAAAGACACCAAGGAAG
CTTTAGACAAGATAGAGGAAGAGCAAAACAAAAGTAAGACCACCGCACAGCAAGCGGCCGCTGATCTTCA
GACCTGGAGGAGGAGATATGAGGGACAATTGGAGAAGTGAATTATATAAATATAAAGTAGTAAAAATTGA
ACCATTAGGAGTAGCACCCACCAAGGCAAAGAGAAGAGTGGTGCAGAGAGAAAAAAGAGCAGTGGGAATA
GGAGCTTTGTTCCTTGGGTTCTTGGGAGCAGCAGGAAGCACTATGGGCGCAGCGTCAATGACGCTGACGG
TACAGGCCAGACAATTATTGTCTGGTATAGTGCAGCAGCAGAACAATTTGCTGAGGGCTATTGAGGCGCA
ACAGCATCTGTTGCAACTCACAGTCTGGGGCATCAAGCAGCTCCAGGCAAGAATCCTGGCTGTGGAAAGA
TACCTAAAGGATCAACAGCTCCTGGGGATTTGGGGTTGCTCTGGAAAACTCATTTGCACCACTGCTGTGC
CTTGGAATGCTAGTTGGAGTAATAAATCTCTGGAACAGATTTGGAATCACACGACCTGGATGGAGTGGGA
CAGAGAAATTAACAATTACACAAGCTTAATACACTCCTTAATTGAAGAATCGCAAAACCAGCAAGAAAAG
AATGAACAAGAATTATTGGAATTAGATAAATGGGCAAGTTTGTGGAATTGGTTTAACATAACAAATTGGC
TGTGGTATATAAAATTATTCATAATGATAGTAGGAGGCTTGGTAGGTTTAAGAATAGTTTTTGCTGTACT
TTCTATAGTGAATAGAGTTAGGCAGGGATATTCACCATTATCGTTTCAGACCCACCTCCCAACCCCGAGG
GGACCCGACAGGCCCGAAGGAATAGAAGAAGAAGGTGGAGAGAGAGACAGAGACAGATCCATTCGATTAG
TGAACGGATCGGCACTGCGTGCGCCAATTCTGCAGACAAATGGCAGTATTCATCCACAATTTTAAAAGAA
AAGGGGGGATTGGGGGGTACAGTGCAGGGGAAAGAATAGTAGACATAATAGCAACAGACATACAAACTAA
AGAATTACAAAAACAAATTACAAAAATTCAAAATTTTCGGGTTTATTACAGGGACAGCAGAGATCCAGTT
TGGTTAATTAGCTAGCTGCAAAGATGGATAAAGTTTTAAACAGAGAGGAATCTTTGCAGCTAATGGACCT
TCTAGGTCTTGAAAGGAGTGGGAATTGGCTCCGGTGCCCGTCAGTGGGCAGAGCGCACATCGCCCACAGT
CCCCGAGAAGTTGGGGGGAGGGGTCGGCAATTGATCCGGTGCCTAGAGAAGGTGGCGCGGGGTAAACTGG
GAAAGTGATGTCGTGTACTGGCTCCGCCTTTTTCCCGAGGGTGGGGGAGAACCGTATATAAGTGCAGTAG
TCGCCGTGAACGTTCTTTTTCGCAACGGGTTTGCCGCCAGAACACAGGTAAGTGCCGTGTGTGGTTCCCG
CGGGCCTGGCCTCTTTACGGGTTATGGCCCTTGCGTGCCTTGAATTACTTCCACTGGCTGCAGTACGTGA
TTCTTGATCCCGAGCTTCGGGTTGGAAGTGGGTGGGAGAGTTCGAGGCCTTGCGCTTAAGGAGCCCCTTC
GCCTCGTGCTTGAGTTGAGGCCTGGCCTGGGCGCTGGGGCCGCCGCGTGCGAATCTGGTGGCACCTTCGC
GCCTGTCTCGCTGCTTTCGATAAGTCTCTAGCCATTTAAAATTTTTGATGACCTGCTGCGACGCTTTTTT
TCTGGCAAGATAGTCTTGTAAATGCGGGCCAAGATCTGCACACTGGTATTTCGGTTTTTGGGGCCGCGGG
CGGCGACGGGGCCCGTGCGTCCCAGCGCACATGTTCGGCGAGGCGGGGCCTGCGAGCGCGGCCACCGAGA
ATCGGACGGGGGTAGTCTCAAGCTGGCCGGCCTGCTCTGGTGCCTGGCCTCGCGCCGCCGTGTATCGCCC
CGCCCTGGGCGGCAAGGCTGGCCCGGTCGGCACCAGTTGCGTGAGCGGAAAGATGGCCGCTTCCCGGCCC
TGCTGCAGGGAGCTCAAAATGGAGGACGCGGCGCTCGGGAGAGCGGGCGGGTGAGTCACCCACACAAAGG
AAAAGGGCCTTTCCGTCCTCAGCCGTCGCTTCATGTGACTCCACGGAGTACCGGGCGCCGTCCAGGCACC
TCGATTAGTTCTCGAGCTTTTGGAGTACGTCGTCTTTAGGTTGGGGGGAGGGGTTTTATGCGATGGAGTT
TCCCCACACTGAGTGGGTGGAGACTGAAGTTAGGCCAGCTTGGCACTTGATGTAATTCTCCTTGGAATTT
GCCCTTTTTGAGTTTGGATCTTGGTTCATTCTCAAGCCTCAGACAGTGGTTCAAAGTTTTTTTCTTCCAT
TTCAGGTGTCGTGAACCGGTTAATAGTGAGTAGTAGTAAGTGATAATAGAAATCGAGACGCTCAGACTCA
GACGTCTCTGTACAGGCAGTGGAGAGGGCAGAGGAAGTCTGCTCACCTGCGGCGACGTCGAGGAGAATCC
TGGCCCAGTCAGCAAGGGCGAGGAGGACAACGCCTCTCTCCCAGCGACACACGAGTTACACATCTTTGGC
TCCATCAACGGTGTGGACTTCGACCTCGTGGGTCAGGGCACCGGCAATCCAAACGACGGTTACGAGGAGC
TCAACCTCAAGTCCACCAAGGGCGACCTCCAGTTCTCCCCCTGGATTCTGGTCCCTCATATCGGGTACGG
CTTCCATCAGTACCTGCCCTACCCAGACGGGATGTCGCCTTTCCAGGCCGCCATGGTGGACGGCTCCGGA
TACCAAGTCCATCGCACAATGCAGTTCGAAGACGGTGCCTCCCTTACTGTCAACTACCGCTACACCTACG
AGGGAAGCCACATCAAAGGAGAGGCCCAGGTCAAGGGGACTGGTTTCCCTGCCGACGGTCCTGTCCTCAC
CAACTCGCTCACCGCTGCGGACTGGTGCAGGTCGAAGAAGACTTACCCCAACGACAAAACCATCATCAGT
ACCTTCAAGTGGAGTTACACCACTGGAAACGGCAAGCGCTACCGGAGCACTGCGCGGACCACCTACACCT
TTGCCAAGCCAATGGCGGCCAACTATCTCAAGAACCAGCCGATGTACGTGTTCCGCAAGACGGAGCTCAA
GCACTCCAAGACCGAGCTCAACTTCAAGGAGTGGCAAAAGGCCTTTACCGACGTCATGGGCATGGACGAG
CTCTACAAGTAATAATAACCGGATCCGGCGCAACAAACTTCTCTCTGCTCAAACAAGCCGGCGACGTCGA
AGAGAATCCTGGGCCGGCCAAGCCTTTGTCTCAAGAAGAATCCACCCTCATCGAAAGAGCAACGGCTACA
ATCAACAGCATCCCCATCTCCGAAGACTACAGCGTCGCCAGCGCAGCTCTCTCAAGCGACGGCCGCATCT
TCACTGGTGTCAACGTATATCATTTTACTGGGGGACCTTGTGCAGAACTCGTGGTGCTGGGCACTGCTGC
TGCTGCGGCAGCTGGCAACCTCACTTGTATCGTCGCGATCGGAAACGAGAACAGGGGCATCCTCAGCCCC
TGCGGACGGTGCCGACAGGTGCTTCTCGATCTGCATCCTGGGATCAAAGCCATCGTCAAGGACAGCGACG
GACAGCCGACGGCAGTTGGGATTCGCGAATTGCTGCCCTCTGGTTACGTGTGGGAGGGCCGTACGGGCAG
TGGGGAGGGCAGAGGAAGTCTGCTAACCTGCGGTGACGTCGAGGAGAATCCTGGCCCAGTGTCCAAGGGC
GAGGAAGATAACATGGCCATCATCAAGGAGTTCATGAGGTTTAAGGTCCACATGGAGGGTTCAGTCAATG
GCCACGAGTTCGAGATTGAAGGCGAGGGCGAGGGCCGCCCCTACGAAGGGACACAGACGGCGAAATTGAA
GGTGACCAAAGGCGGGCCATTGCCCTTCGCATGGGACATCTTGTCCCCTCAGTTTATGTATGGCAGCAAG
GCCTATGTTAAGCACCCCGCTGATATCCCGGACTACTTGAAGCTGTCCTTTCCAGAGGGGTTTAAATGGG
AGCGCGTTATGAATTTCGAAGACGGAGGAGTGGTTACGGTGACGCAGGACTCATCCCTGCAGGACGGAGA
ATTTATATATAAGGTTAAGTTGAGAGGCACAAACTTCCCAAGCGACGGCCCTGTGATGCAGAAGAAAACA
ATGGGGTGGGAAGCTTCCAGCGAGCGCATGTACCCCGAAGATGGCGCCCTCAAGGGCGAGATAAAGCAAA
GGCTGAAACTTAAGGACGGCGGTCATTACGACGCGGAGGTCAAGACAACTTACAAGGCTAAAAAACCCGT
TCAGTTGCCTGGGGCTTACAATGTTAATATCAAACTTGACATCACAAGCCACAATGAAGACTATACGATC
GTGGAGCAGTATGAACGAGCGGAAGGCAGGCACTCAACGGGGGGGATGGACGAGCTTTACAAGTAATAAT
AAGAATTCGATATCAAGCTTATCGGTAATCAACCTCTGGATTACAAAATTTGTGAAAGATTGACTGGTAT
TCTTAACTATGTTGCTCCTTTTACGCTATGTGGATACGCTGCTTTAATGCCTTTGTATCATGCTATTGCT
TCCCGTATGGCTTTCATTTTCTCCTCCTTGTATAAATCCTGGTTGCTGTCTCTTTATGAGGAGTTGTGGC
CCGTTGTCAGGCAACGTGGCGTGGTGTGCACTGTGTTTGCTGACGCAACCCCCACTGGTTGGGGCATTGC
CACCACCTGTCAGCTCCTTTCCGGGACTTTCGCTTTCCCCCTCCCTATTGCCACGGCGGAACTCATCGCC
GCCTGCCTTGCCCGCTGCTGGACAGGGGCTCGGCTGTTGGGCACTGACAATTCCGTGGTGTTGTCGGGGA
AATCATCGTCCTTTCCTTGGCTGCTCGCCTGTGTTGCCACCTGGATTCTGCGCGGGACGTCCTTCTGCTA
CGTCCCTTCGGCCCTCAATCCAGCGGACCTTCCTTCCCGCGGCCTGCTGCCGGCTCTGCGGCCTCTTCCG
CGTCTTCGCCTTCGCCCTCAGACGAGTCGGATCTCCCTTTGGGCCGCCTCCCCGCATCGATACCGTCGAC
CTCGAGACCTAGAAAAACATGGAGCAATCACAAGTAGCAATACAGCAGCTACCAATGCTGATTGTGCCTG
GCTAGAAGCACAAGAGGAGGAGGAGGTGGGTTTTCCAGTCACACCTCAGGTACCTTTAAGACCAATGACT
TACAAGGCAGCTGTAGATCTTAGCCACTTTTTAAAAGAAAAGGGGGGACTGGAAGGGCTAATTCACTCCC
AACGAAGACAAGATATCCTTGATCTGTGGATCTACCACACACAAGGCTACTTCCCTGATTGGCAGAACTA
CACACCAGGGCCAGGGATCAGATATCCACTGACCTTTGGATGGTGCTACAAGCTAGTACCAGTTGAGCAA
GAGAAGGTAGAAGAAGCCAATGAAGGAGAGAACACCCGCTTGTTACACCCTGTGAGCCTGCATGGGATGG
ATGACCCGGAGAGAGAAGTATTAGAGTGGAGGTTTGACAGCCGCCTAGCATTTCATCACATGGCCCGAGA
GCTGCATCCGGACTGTACTGGGTCTCTCTGGTTAGACCAGATCTGAGCCTGGGAGCTCTCTGGCTAACTA
GGGAACCCACTGCTTAAGCCTCAATAAAGCTTGCCTTGAGTGCTTCAAGTAGTGTGTGCCCGTCTGTTGT
GTGACTCTGGTAACTAGAGATCCCTCAGACCCTTTTAGTCAGTGTGGAAAATCTCTAGCAGGGCCCGTTT
AAACCCGCTGATCAGCCTCGACTGTGCCTTCTAGTTGCCAGCCATCTGTTGTTTGCCCCTCCCCCGTGCC
TTCCTTGACCCTGGAAGGTGCCACTCCCACTGTCCTTTCCTAATAAAATGAGGAAATTGCATCGCATTGT
CTGAGTAGGTGTCATTCTATTCTGGGGGGTGGGGTGGGGCAGGACAGCAAGGGGGAGGATTGGGAAGACA
ATAGCAGGCATGCTGGGGATGCGGTGGGCTCTATGGCTTCTGAGGCGGAAAGAACCAGCTGGGGCTCTAG
GGGGTATCCCC
[124 nt withheld, positions 7572-7695]
C
[91 nt withheld, positions 7697-7787]
A
[49 nt withheld, positions 7789-7837]
CCTTTGACGTTGGAGTCCACGTTCTTT
[37 nt withheld, positions 7865-7901]
ACCCTATCTCGGTCTATTCTTTTGATTTATAAGGGATTTTGCCGATTTCGGCCTATTGGTTAAAAAATGA
GCTGATTTAACAAAAATTTAACGCGAATTAATTCTGTGGAATGTGTGTCAGTTAGGGTGTGGAAAGTCCC
CAGGCTCCCCAGCAGGCAGAAGTATGCAAAGCATGCATCTCAATTAGTCAGCAACCAGGTGTGGAAAGTC
CCCAGGCTCCCCAGCAGGCAGAAGTATGCAAAGCATGCATCTCAATTAGTCAGCAACCATAGTCCCGCCC
CTAACTCCGCCCATCCCGCCCCTAACTCCGCCCAGTTCCGCCCATTCTCCGCCCCATGGCTGACTAATTT
TTTTTATTTATGCAGAGGCCGAGGCCGCCTCTGCCTCTGAGCTATTCCAGAAGTAGTGAGGAGGCTTTTT
TGGAGGCCTAGGCTTTTGCAAAAAGCTCCCGGGAGCTTGTATATCCATTTTCGGATCTGATCAGCACGTG
TTGACAATTAATCATCGGCATAGTATATCGGCATAGTATAATACGACAAGGTGAGGAACTAAACCATGGC
CAAGTTGACCAGTGCCGTTCCGGTGCTCACCGCGCGCGACGTCGCCGGAGCGGTCGAGTTCTGGACCGAC
CGGCTCGGGTTCTCCCGGGACTTCGTGGAGGACGACTTCGCCGGTGTGGTCCGGGACGACGTGACCCTGT
TCATCAGCGCGGTCCAGGACCAGGTGGTGCCGGACAACACCCTGGCCTGGGTGTGGGTGCGCGGCCTGGA
CGAGCTGTACGCCGAGTGGTCGGAGGTCGTGTCCACGAACTTCCGGGACGCCTCCGGGCCGGCCATGACC
GAGATCGGCGAGCAGCCGTGGGGGCGGGAGTTCGCCCTGCGCGACCCGGCCGGCAACTGCGTGCACTTCG
TGGCCGAGGAGCAGGACTGACACGTGCTACGAGATTTCGATTCCACCGCCGCCTTCTATGAAAGGTTGGG
CTTCGGAATCGTTTTCCGGGACGCCGGCTGGATGATCCTCCAGCGCGGGGATCTCATGCTGGAGTTCTTC
GCCCACCCCAACTTGTTTATTGCAGCTTATAATGGTTACAAATAAAGCAATAGCATCACAAATTTCACAA
ATAAAGCATTTTTTTCACTGCATTCTAGTTGTGGTTTGTCCAAACTCATCAATGTATCTTATCATGTCTG
TATACCGTCGACCTCTAGCTAGAGCTTGGCGTAATCATGGTCATAGCTGTTTCCTGTGTGAAATTGTTAT
CCGCTCACAATTCCACACAACATACGAGCCGGAAGCATAAAGTGTAAAGCCTGGGGTGCCTAATGAGTGA
GCTAACTCACATTAATTGCGTTGCGCTCACTGCCCGCTTTCCAGTCGGGAAACCTGTCGTGCCAGCTGCA
TTAATGAATCGGCCAACGCGCGGGGAGAGGCGGTTTGCGTATTGGGCGCTCTTCCGCTTCCTCGCTCACT
GACTCGCTGCGCTCGGTCGTTCGGCTGCGGCGAGCGGTATCAGCTCACTCAAAGGCGGTAATACGGTTAT
CCACAGAATCAGGGGATAACGCAGGAAAGAACATGTGAGCAAAAGGCCAGCAAAAGGCCAGGAACCGTAA
AAAGGCCGCGTTGCTGGCGTTTTTCCATAGGCTCCGCCCCCCTGACGAGCATCACAAAAATCGACGCTCA
AGTCAGAGGTGGCGAAACCCGACAGGACTATAAAGATACCAGGCGTTTCCCCCTGGAAGCTCCCTCGTGC
GCTCTCCTGTTCCGACCCTGCCGCTTACCGGATACCTGTCCGCCTTTCTCCCTTCGGGAAGCGTGGCGCT
TTCTCATAGCTCACGCTGTAGGTATCTCAGTTCGGTGTAGGTCGTTCGCTCCAAGCTGGGCTGTGTGCAC
GAACCCCCCGTTCAGCCCGACCGCTGCGCCTTATCCGGTAACTATCGTCTTGAGTCCAACCCGGTAAGAC
ACGACTTATCGCCACTGGCAGCAGCCACTGGTAACAGGATTAGCAGAGCGAGGTATGTAGGCGGTGCTAC
AGAGTTCTTGAAGTGGTGGCCTAACTACGGCTACACTAGAAGAACAGTATTTGGTATCTGCGCTCTGCTG
AAGCCAGTTACCTTCGGAAAAAGAGTTGGTAGCTCTTGATCCGGCAAACAAACCACCGCTGGTAGCGGTG
GTTTTTTTGTTTGCAAGCAGCAGATTACGCGCAGAAAAAAAGGATCTCAAGAAGATCCTTTGATCTTTTC
TACGGGGTCTGACGCTCAGTGGAACGAAAACTCACGTTAAGGGATTTTGGTCATGAGATTATCAAAAAGG
ATCTTCACCTAGATCCTTTTAAATTAAAAATGAAGTTTTAAATCAATCTAAAGTATATATGAGTAAACTT
GGTCTGACAGTTACCAATGCTTAATCAGTGAGGCACCTATCTCAGCGATCTGTCTATTTCGTTCATCCAT
AGTTGCCTGACTCCCCGTCGTGTAGATAACTACGATACGGGAGGGCTTACCATCTGGCCCCAGTGCTGCA
ATGATACCGCGAGACCCACGCTCACCGGCTCCAGATTTATCAGCAATAAACCAGCCAGCCGGAAGGGCCG
AGCGCAGAAGTGGTCCTGCAACTTTATCCGCCTCCATCCAGTCTATTAATTGTTGCCGGGAAGCTAGAGT
AAGTAGTTCGCCAGTTAATAGTTTGCGCAACGTTGTTGCCATTGCTACAGGCATCGTGGTGTCACGCTCG
TCGTTTGGTATGGCTTCATTCAGCTCCGGTTCCCAACGATCAAGGCGAGTTACATGATCCCCCATGTTGT
GCAAAAAAGCGGTTAGCTCCTTCGGTCCTCCGATCGTTGTCAGAAGTAAGTTGGCCGCAGTGTTATCACT
CATGGTTATGGCAGCACTGCATAATTCTCTTACTGTCATGCCATCCGTAAGATGCTTTTCTGTGACTGGT
GAGTACTCAACCAAGTCATTCTGAGAATAGTGTATGCGGCGACCGAGTTGCTCTTGCCCGGCGTCAATAC
GGGATAATACCGCGCCACATAGCAGAACTTTAAAAGTGCTCATCATTGGAAAACGTTCTTCGGGGCGAAA
ACTCTCAAGGATCTTACCGCTGTTGAGATCCAGTTCGATGTAACCCACTCGTGCACCCAACTGATCTTCA
GCATCTTTTACTTTCACCAGCGTTTCTGGGTGAGCAAAAACAGGAAGGCAAAATGCCGCAAAAAAGGGAA
TAAGGGCGACACGGAAATGTTGAATACTCATACTCTTCCTTTTTCAATATTATTGAAGCATTTATCAGGG
TTATTGTCTCATGAGCGGATACATATTTGAATGTATTTAGAAAAATAAACAAATAGGGGTTCCGCGCACA
TTTCCCCGAAAAGTGCCACCTGAC
