Features (pLannotate 1.2.2; 35 found; start..end, strand, type, name):
     31..83      -  misc_feature   bom (fragment): basis of mobility region from pBR322
    238..617     +  enhancer       CMV enhancer: human cytomegalovirus immediate early enhancer
    618..817     +  promoter       CMV promoter: human cytomegalovirus (CMV) immediate early promoter
    835..1015    +  LTR            5' LTR (truncated): truncated 5' long terminal repeat (LTR) from HIV-1
   1062..1187    +  misc_feature   HIV-1 Ψ: packaging signal of human immunodeficiency virus type 1
   1171..1534    +  CDS            HIV-1 gag (fragment): gag protein from human immunodeficiency virus 1; gag
   1680..1913    +  misc_feature   RRE: The Rev response element (RRE) of HIV-1 allows for Rev-dependent mRNA export from the nucleus to the cytoplasm.
   2290..2390    +  CDS            Rev (fragment): human immunodeficiency virus 1 (HIV-1) Rev protein; rev; enhances nuclear export of unspliced and incompletely spliced viral mRNAs
   2440..2557    +  misc_feature   cPPT/CTS: central polypurine tract and central termination sequence of HIV-1
   2614..2680    +  CDS            small t antigen (fragment): SV40 (simian virus 40) small t antigen
   2706..2917    +  promoter       EF-1α core promoter: core promoter for human elongation factor EF-1α
   2918..3027    +  intron         EF-1α intron A (fragment): intron upstream of the start codon of human EF-1α
   3653..3856    +  intron         EF-1α intron A: truncated intron upstream of the start codon of human EF-1α
   3999..4700    +  CDS            mNeonGreen: mNeonGreen is a basic (constitutively fluorescent) green/yellow fluorescent protein published in 2013, derived from Branchiostoma lanceolatum. It is reported to be a very rapidly-maturing monomer with moderate acid sensitivity.
   4777..5171    +  CDS            BSD (fragment): blasticidin S deaminase; Aspergillus terreus BSD; confers resistance to blasticidin
   5240..5944    +  CDS            mCherry: mCherry is a basic (constitutively fluorescent) red fluorescent protein published in 2004, derived from Discosoma sp.. It is reported to be a very rapidly-maturing monomer with low acid sensitivity.
   5954..5975    +  misc_feature   MCS (fragment): pBluescript multiple cloning site
   5978..6566    +  misc_feature   WPRE: woodchuck hepatitis virus posttranscriptional regulatory element
   6503..7084    +  CDS            nef (fragment): NEF_HV1H2 - Experimental evidence at protein level: Swiss-Prot protein existence level 1. Extracellular Nef protein targets CD4(+) T-lymphocytes for apoptosis by interacting with CXCR4 surface receptors. From Human immunodeficiency virus type 1 group M subtype B (isolate HXB2) (HIV-1).
   7091..7271    +  LTR            5' LTR (truncated): truncated 5' long terminal repeat (LTR) from HIV-1
   7303..7527    +  polyA_signal   bGH poly(A) signal: bovine growth hormone polyadenylation signal
   7531..7552    +  promoter       SV40 promoter (fragment): SV40 enhancer and early promoter
   7573..8001    +  rep_origin     f1 ori (sequence partly withheld): f1 bacteriophage origin of replication; arrow indicates direction of (+) strand synthesis
   8015..8344    +  promoter       SV40 promoter: SV40 enhancer and early promoter
   8392..8439    +  promoter       EM7 promoter: synthetic bacterial promoter&nbsp
   8458..8832    +  CDS            BleoR: antibiotic-binding protein; Sh ble from Streptoalloteichus hindustanus; confers resistance to bleomycin, phleomycin, and Zeocin™
   8842..8967    +  CDS            ble (fragment): BLE_KLEPN - Experimental evidence at protein level: Swiss-Prot protein existence level 1. Binding protein with a strong affinity to the bleomycin family of antibiotics. Binds to CL990; an antimitotic-antibiotic compound. From Klebsiella pneumoniae.
   8962..9083    +  polyA_signal   SV40 poly(A) signal: SV40 polyadenylation signal
   9154..9176    -  protein_bind   lac operator (fragment): The lac repressor binds to the lac operator to inhibit transcription in E. coli. This inhibition can be relieved by adding lactose or isopropyl-β-D-thiogalactopyranoside (IPTG). lac repressor encoded by lacI
   9180..9210    -  promoter       lac promoter: promoter for the E. coli lac operon
   9225..9246    -  protein_bind   CAP binding site: CAP binding activates transcription in the presence of cAMP. E. coli catabolite activator protein
   9259..9351    -  CDS            lacI (fragment): lac repressor; lacI; The lac repressor binds to the lac operator to inhibit transcription in E. coli. This inhibition can be relieved by adding lactose or isopropyl-β-D-thiogalactopyranoside (IPTG).
   9534..10122   -  rep_origin     ori: high-copy-number ColE1/pMB1/pBR322/pUC origin of replication
  10293..11153   -  CDS            AmpR: β-lactamase; bla; confers resistance to ampicillin, carbenicillin, and related antibiotics
  11154..11258   -  promoter       AmpR promoter: bla
>Addgene plasmid #131761 | pLenti_TMv2 | addgene full sequence | sequence record 258267 | Addgene NGS Result
GTCGACGGATCGGGAGATCTCCCGATCCCCTATGGTGCACTCTCAGTACAATCTGCTCTGATGCCGCATA
GTTAAGCCAGTATCTGCTCCCTGCTTGTGTGTTGGAGGTCGCTGAGTAGTGCGCGAGCAAAATTTAAGCT
ACAACAAGGCAAGGCTTGACCGACAATTGCATGAAGAATCTGCTTAGGGTTAGGCGTTTTGCGCTGCTTC
GCGATGTACGGGCCAGATATACGCGTTGACATTGATTATTGACTAGTTATTAATAGTAATCAATTACGGG
GTCATTAGTTCATAGCCCATATATGGAGTTCCGCGTTACATAACTTACGGTAAATGGCCCGCCTGGCTGA
CCGCCCAACGACCCCCGCCCATTGACGTCAATAATGACGTATGTTCCCATAGTAACGCCAATAGGGACTT
TCCATTGACGTCAATGGGTGGAGTATTTACGGTAAACTGCCCACTTGGCAGTACATCAAGTGTATCATAT
GCCAAGTACGCCCCCTATTGACGTCAATGACGGTAAATGGCCCGCCTGGCATTATGCCCAGTACATGACC
TTATGGGACTTTCCTACTTGGCAGTACATCTACGTATTAGTCATCGCTATTACCATGGTGATGCGGTTTT
GGCAGTACATCAATGGGCGTGGATAGCGGTTTGACTCACGGGGATTTCCAAGTCTCCACCCCATTGACGT
CAATGGGAGTTTGTTTTGGCACCAAAATCAACGGGACTTTCCAAAATGTCGTAACAACTCCGCCCCATTG
ACGCAAATGGGCGGTAGGCGTGTACGGTGGGAGGTCTATATAAGCAGCGCGTTTTGCCTGTACTGGGTCT
CTCTGGTTAGACCAGATCTGAGCCTGGGAGCTCTCTGGCTAACTAGGGAACCCACTGCTTAAGCCTCAAT
AAAGCTTGCCTTGAGTGCTTCAAGTAGTGTGTGCCCGTCTGTTGTGTGACTCTGGTAACTAGAGATCCCT
CAGACCCTTTTAGTCAGTGTGGAAAATCTCTAGCAGTGGCGCCCGAACAGGGACTTGAAAGCGAAAGGGA
AACCAGAGGAGCTCTCTCGACGCAGGACTCGGCTTGCTGAAGCGCGCACGGCAAGAGGCGAGGGGCGGCG
ACTGGTGAGTACGCCAAAAATTTTGACTAGCGGAGGCTAGAAGGAGAGAGATGGGTGCGAGAGCGTCAGT
ATTAAGCGGGGGAGAATTAGATCGCGATGGGAAAAAATTCGGTTAAGGCCAGGGGGAAAGAAAAAATATA
AATTAAAACATATAGTATGGGCAAGCAGGGAGCTAGAACGATTCGCAGTTAATCCTGGCCTGTTAGAAAC
ATCAGAAGGCTGTAGACAAATACTGGGACAGCTACAACCATCCCTTCAGACAGGATCAGAAGAACTTAGA
TCATTATATAATACAGTAGCAACCCTCTATTGTGTGCATCAAAGGATAGAGATAAAAGACACCAAGGAAG
CTTTAGACAAGATAGAGGAAGAGCAAAACAAAAGTAAGACCACCGCACAGCAAGCGGCCGCTGATCTTCA
GACCTGGAGGAGGAGATATGAGGGACAATTGGAGAAGTGAATTATATAAATATAAAGTAGTAAAAATTGA
ACCATTAGGAGTAGCACCCACCAAGGCAAAGAGAAGAGTGGTGCAGAGAGAAAAAAGAGCAGTGGGAATA
GGAGCTTTGTTCCTTGGGTTCTTGGGAGCAGCAGGAAGCACTATGGGCGCAGCGTCAATGACGCTGACGG
TACAGGCCAGACAATTATTGTCTGGTATAGTGCAGCAGCAGAACAATTTGCTGAGGGCTATTGAGGCGCA
ACAGCATCTGTTGCAACTCACAGTCTGGGGCATCAAGCAGCTCCAGGCAAGAATCCTGGCTGTGGAAAGA
TACCTAAAGGATCAACAGCTCCTGGGGATTTGGGGTTGCTCTGGAAAACTCATTTGCACCACTGCTGTGC
CTTGGAATGCTAGTTGGAGTAATAAATCTCTGGAACAGATTTGGAATCACACGACCTGGATGGAGTGGGA
CAGAGAAATTAACAATTACACAAGCTTAATACACTCCTTAATTGAAGAATCGCAAAACCAGCAAGAAAAG
AATGAACAAGAATTATTGGAATTAGATAAATGGGCAAGTTTGTGGAATTGGTTTAACATAACAAATTGGC
TGTGGTATATAAAATTATTCATAATGATAGTAGGAGGCTTGGTAGGTTTAAGAATAGTTTTTGCTGTACT
TTCTATAGTGAATAGAGTTAGGCAGGGATATTCACCATTATCGTTTCAGACCCACCTCCCAACCCCGAGG
GGACCCGACAGGCCCGAAGGAATAGAAGAAGAAGGTGGAGAGAGAGACAGAGACAGATCCATTCGATTAG
TGAACGGATCGGCACTGCGTGCGCCAATTCTGCAGACAAATGGCAGTATTCATCCACAATTTTAAAAGAA
AAGGGGGGATTGGGGGGTACAGTGCAGGGGAAAGAATAGTAGACATAATAGCAACAGACATACAAACTAA
AGAATTACAAAAACAAATTACAAAAATTCAAAATTTTCGGGTTTATTACAGGGACAGCAGAGATCCAGTT
TGGTTAATTAGCTAGCTGCAAAGATGGATAAAGTTTTAAACAGAGAGGAATCTTTGCAGCTAATGGACCT
TCTAGGTCTTGAAAGGAGTGGGAATTGGCTCCGGTGCCCGTCAGTGGGCAGAGCGCACATCGCCCACAGT
CCCCGAGAAGTTGGGGGGAGGGGTCGGCAATTGAACCGGTGCCTAGAGAAGGTGGCGCGGGGTAAACTGG
GAAAGTGATGTCGTGTACTGGCTCCGCCTTTTTCCCGAGGGTGGGGGAGAACCGTATATAAGTGCAGTAG
TCGCCGTGAACGTTCTTTTTCGCAACGGGTTTGCCGCCAGAACACAGGTAAGTGCCGTGTGTGGTTCCCG
CGGGCCTGGCCTCTTTACGGGTTATGGCCCTTGCGTGCCTTGAATTACTTCCACCTGGCTGCAGTACGTG
ATTCTTGATCCCGAGCTTCGGGTTGGAAGTGGGTGGGAGAGTTCGAGGCCTTGCGCTTAAGGAGCCCCTT
CGCCTCGTGCTTGAGTTGAGGCCTGGCCTGGGCGCTGGGGCCGCCGCGTGCGAATCTGGTGGCACCTTCG
CGCCTGTCTCGCTGCTTTCGATAAGTCTCTAGCCATTTAAAATTTTTGATGACCTGCTGCGACGCTTTTT
TTCTGGCAAGATAGTCTTGTAAATGCGGGCCAAGATCTGCACACTGGTATTTCGGTTTTTGGGGCCGCGG
GCGGCGACGGGGCCCGTGCGTCCCAGCGCACATGTTCGGCGAGGCGGGGCCTGCGAGCGCGGCCACCGAG
AATCGGACGGGGGTAGTCTCAAGCTGGCCGGCCTGCTCTGGTGCCTGGCCTCGCGCCGCCGTGTATCGCC
CCGCCCTGGGCGGCAAGGCTGGCCCGGTCGGCACCAGTTGCGTGAGCGGAAAGATGGCCGCTTCCCGGCC
CTGCTGCAGGGAGCTCAAAATGAAGGACGCGGCGCTCGGGAGAGCGGGCGGGTGAGTCACCCACACAAAG
GAAAAGGGCCTTTCCGTCCTCAGCCGTCGCTTCATGTGACTCCACGGAGTACCGGGCGCCGTCCAGGCAC
CTCGATTAGTTCTCGAGCTTTTGGAGTACGTCGTCTTTAGGTTGGGGGGAGGGGTTTTATGCGATGGAGT
TTCCCCACACTGAGTGGGTGGAGACTGAAGTTAGGCCAGCTTGGCACTTGATGTAATTCTCCTTGGAATT
TGCCCTTTTTGAGTTTGGATCTTGGTTCATTCTCAAGCCTCAGACAGTGGTTCAAAGTTTTTTTCTTCCA
TTTCAGGTGTCGTGAACCGGTTAATAGTGAGTAGTAGTAAGTGATAATAGAAATCGAGACGCTCAGACTC
AGACGTCTCTGTACAGGCAGTGGAGAGGGCAGAGGAAGTCTGCTCACCTGCGGCGACGTCGAGGAGAATC
CTGGCCCAGTCAGCAAGGGCGAGGAGGACAACGCCTCTCTCCCAGCGACACACGAGTTACACATCTTTGG
CTCCATCAACGGTGTGGACTTCGACCTCGTGGGTCAGGGCACCGGCAATCCAAACGACGGTTACGAGGAG
CTCAACCTCAAGTCCACCAAGGGCGACCTCCAGTTCTCCCCCTGGATTCTGGTCCCTCATATCGGGTACG
GCTTCCATCAGTACCTGCCCTACCCAGACGGGATGTCGCCTTTCCAGGCCGCCATGGTGGACGGCTCCGG
ATACCAAGTCCATCGCACAATGCAGTTCGAAGACGGTGCCTCCCTTACTGTCAACTACCGCTACACCTAC
GAGGGAAGCCACATCAAAGGAGAGGCCCAGGTCAAGGGGACTGGTTTCCCTGCCGACGGTCCTGTCCTCA
CCAACTCGCTCACCGCTGCGGACTGGTGCAGGTCGAAGAAGACTTACCCCAACGACAAAACCATCATCAG
TACCTTCAAGTGGAGTTACACCACTGGAAACGGCAAGCGCTACCGGAGCACTGCGCGGACCACCTACACC
TTTGCCAAGCCAATGGCGGCCAACTATCTCAAGAACCAGCCGATGTACGTGTTCCGCAAGACGGAGCTCA
AGCACTCCAAGACCGAGCTCAACTTCAAGGAGTGGCAAAAGGCCTTTACCGACGTCATGGGCATGGACGA
GCTCTACAAGTAATAATAACCGGATCCGGCGCAACAAACTTCTCTCTGCTCAAACAAGCCGGCGACGTCG
AAGAGAATCCTGGGCCGGCCAAGCCTTTGTCTCAAGAAGAATCCACCCTCATCGAAAGAGCAACGGCTAC
AATCAACAGCATCCCCATCTCCGAAGACTACAGCGTCGCCAGCGCAGCTCTCTCAAGCGACGGCCGCATC
TTCACTGGTGTCAACGTATATCATTTTACTGGGGGACCTTGTGCAGAACTCGTGGTGCTGGGCACTGCTG
CTGCTGCGGCAGCTGGCAACCTCACTTGTATCGTCGCGATCGGAAACGAGAACAGGGGCATCCTCAGCCC
CTGCGGACGGTGCCGACAGGTGCTTCTCGATCTGCATCCTGGGATCAAAGCCATCGTCAAGGACAGCGAC
GGACAGCCGACGGCAGTTGGGATTCGCGAATTGCTGCCCTCTGGTTACGTGTGGGAGGGCTGTACGGGCA
GTGGGGAGGGCAGAGGAAGTCTGCTAACCTGCGGTGACGTCGAGGAGAATCCTGGCCCAGTGTCCAAGGG
CGAGGAAGATAACATGGCCATCATCAAGGAGTTCATGAGGTTTAAGGTCCACATGGAGGGTTCAGTCAAT
GGCCACGAGTTCGAGATTGAAGGCGAGGGCGAGGGCCGCCCCTACGAAGGGACACAGACGGCGAAATTGA
AGGTGACCAAAGGCGGGCCATTGCCCTTCGCATGGGACATCTTGTCCCCTCAGTTTATGTATGGCAGCAA
GGCCTATGTTAAGCACCCCGCTGATATCCCGGACTACTTGAAGCTGTCCTTTCCAGAGGGGTTTAAATGG
GAGCGCGTTATGAATTTCGAAGACGGAGGAGTGGTTACGGTGACGCAGGACTCATCCCTGCAGGACGGAG
AATTTATATATAAGGTTAAGTTGAGAGGCACAAACTTCCCAAGCGACGGCCCTGTGATGCAGAAGAAAAC
AATGGGGTGGGAAGCTTCCAGCGAGCGCATGTACCCCGAAGATGGCGCCCTCAAGGGCGAGATAAAGCAA
AGGCTGAAACTTAAGGACGGCGGTCATTACGACGCGGAGGTCAAGACAACTTACAAGGCTAAAAAACCCG
TTCAGTTGCCTGGGGCTTACAATGTTAATATCAAACTTGACATCACAAGCCACAATGAAGACTATACGAT
CGTGGAGCAGTATGAACGAGCGGAAGGCAGGCACTCAACGGGGGGGATGGACGAGCTTTACAAGTAATAA
TAAGAATTCGATATCAAGCTTATCGGTAATCAACCTCTGGATTACAAAATTTGTGAAAGATTGACTGGTA
TTCTTAACTATGTTGCTCCTTTTACGCTATGTGGATACGCTGCTTTAATGCCTTTGTATCATGCTATTGC
TTCCCGTATGGCTTTCATTTTCTCCTCCTTGTATAAATCCTGGTTGCTGTCTCTTTATGAGGAGTTGTGG
CCCGTTGTCAGGCAACGTGGCGTGGTGTGCACTGTGTTTGCTGACGCAACCCCCACTGGTTGGGGCATTG
CCACCACCTGTCAGCTCCTTTCCGGGACTTTCGCTTTCCCCCTCCCTATTGCCACGGCGGAACTCATCGC
CGCCTGCCTTGCCCGCTGCTGGACAGGGGCTCGGCTGTTGGGCACTGACAATTCCGTGGTGTTGTCGGGG
AAATCATCGTCCTTTCCTTGGCTGCTCGCCTGTGTTGCCACCTGGATTCTGCGCGGGACGTCCTTCTGCT
ACGTCCCTTCGGCCCTCAATCCAGCGGACCTTCCTTCCCGCGGCCTGCTGCCGGCTCTGCGGCCTCTTCC
GCGTCTTCGCCTTCGCCCTCAGACGAGTCGGATCTCCCTTTGGGCCGCCTCCCCGCATCGATACCGTCGA
CCTCGAGACCTAGAAAAACATGGAGCAATCACAAGTAGCAATACAGCAGCTACCAATGCTGATTGTGCCT
GGCTAGAAGCACAAGAGGAGGAGGAGGTGGGTTTTCCAGTCACACCTCAGGTACCTTTAAGACCAATGAC
TTACAAGGCAGCTGTAGATCTTAGCCACTTTTTAAAAGAAAAGGGGGGACTGGAAGGGCTAATTCACTCC
CAACGAAGACAAGATATCCTTGATCTGTGGATCTACCACACACAAGGCTACTTCCCTGATTGGCAGAACT
ACACACCAGGGCCAGGGATCAGATATCCACTGACCTTTGGATGGTGCTACAAGCTAGTACCAGTTGAGCA
AGAGAAGGTAGAAGAAGCCAATGAAGGAGAGAACACCCGCTTGTTACACCCTGTGAGCCTGCATGGGATG
GATGACCCGGAGAGAGAAGTATTAGAGTGGAGGTTTGACAGCCGCCTAGCATTTCATCACATGGCCCGAG
AGCTGCATCCGGACTGTACTGGGTCTCTCTGGTTAGACCAGATCTGAGCCTGGGAGCTCTCTGGCTAACT
AGGGAACCCACTGCTTAAGCCTCAATAAAGCTTGCCTTGAGTGCTTCAAGTAGTGTGTGCCCGTCTGTTG
TGTGACTCTGGTAACTAGAGATCCCTCAGACCCTTTTAGTCAGTGTGGAAAATCTCTAGCAGGGCCCGTT
TAAACCCGCTGATCAGCCTCGACTGTGCCTTCTAGTTGCCAGCCATCTGTTGTTTGCCCCTCCCCCGTGC
CTTCCTTGACCCTGGAAGGTGCCACTCCCACTGTCCTTTCCTAATAAAATGAGGAAATTGCATCGCATTG
TCTGAGTAGGTGTCATTCTATTCTGGGGGGTGGGGTGGGGCAGGACAGCAAGGGGGAGGATTGGGAAGAC
AATAGCAGGCATGCTGGGGATGCGGTGGGCTCTATGGCTTCTGAGGCGGAAAGAACCAGCTGGGGCTCTA
GGGGGTATCCCC
[124 nt withheld, positions 7573-7696]
C
[91 nt withheld, positions 7698-7788]
A
[49 nt withheld, positions 7790-7838]
CCTTTGACGTTGGAGTCCACGTTCTTT
[37 nt withheld, positions 7866-7902]
ACCCTATCTCGGTCTATTCTTTTGATTTATAAGGGATTTTGCCGATTTCGGCCTATTGGTTAAAAAATGA
GCTGATTTAACAAAAATTTAACGCGAATTAATTCTGTGGAATGTGTGTCAGTTAGGGTGTGGAAAGTCCC
CAGGCTCCCCAGCAGGCAGAAGTATGCAAAGCATGCATCTCAATTAGTCAGCAACCAGGTGTGGAAAGTC
CCCAGGCTCCCCAGCAGGCAGAAGTATGCAAAGCATGCATCTCAATTAGTCAGCAACCATAGTCCCGCCC
CTAACTCCGCCCATCCCGCCCCTAACTCCGCCCAGTTCCGCCCATTCTCCGCCCCATGGCTGACTAATTT
TTTTTATTTATGCAGAGGCCGAGGCCGCCTCTGCCTCTGAGCTATTCCAGAAGTAGTGAGGAGGCTTTTT
TGGAGGCCTAGGCTTTTGCAAAAAGCTCCCGGGAGCTTGTATATCCATTTTCGGATCTGATCAGCACGTG
TTGACAATTAATCATCGGCATAGTATATCGGCATAGTATAATACGACAAGGTGAGGAACTAAACCATGGC
CAAGTTGACCAGTGCCGTTCCGGTGCTCACCGCGCGCGACGTCGCCGGAGCGGTCGAGTTCTGGACCGAC
CGGCTCGGGTTCTCCCGGGACTTCGTGGAGGACGACTTCGCCGGTGTGGTCCGGGACGACGTGACCCTGT
TCATCAGCGCGGTCCAGGACCAGGTGGTGCCGGACAACACCCTGGCCTGGGTGTGGGTGCGCGGCCTGGA
CGAGCTGTACGCCGAGTGGTCGGAGGTCGTGTCCACGAACTTCCGGGACGCCTCCGGGCCGGCCATGACC
GAGATCGGCGAGCAGCCGTGGGGGCGGGAGTTCGCCCTGCGCGACCCGGCCGGCAACTGCGTGCACTTCG
TGGCCGAGGAGCAGGACTGACACGTGCTACGAGATTTCGATTCCACCGCCGCCTTCTATGAAAGGTTGGG
CTTCGGAATCGTTTTCCGGGACGCCGGCTGGATGATCCTCCAGCGCGGGGATCTCATGCTGGAGTTCTTC
GCCCACCCCAACTTGTTTATTGCAGCTTATAATGGTTACAAATAAAGCAATAGCATCACAAATTTCACAA
ATAAAGCATTTTTTTCACTGCATTCTAGTTGTGGTTTGTCCAAACTCATCAATGTATCTTATCATGTCTG
TATACCGTCGACCTCTAGCTAGAGCTTGGCGTAATCATGGTCATAGCTGTTTCCTGTGTGAAATTGTTAT
CCGCTCACAATTCCACACAACATACGAGCCGGAAGCATAAAGTGTAAAGCCTGGGGTGCCTAATGAGTGA
GCTAACTCACATTAATTGCGTTGCGCTCACTGCCCGCTTTCCAGTCGGGAAACCTGTCGTGCCAGCTGCA
TTAATGAATCGGCCAACGCGCGGGGAGAGGCGGTTTGCGTATTGGGCGCTCTTCCGCTTCCTCGCTCACT
GACTCGCTGCGCTCGGTCGTTCGGCTGCGGCGAGCGGTATCAGCTCACTCAAAGGCGGTAATACGGTTAT
CCACAGAATCAGGGGATAACGCAGGAAAGAACATGTGAGCAAAAGGCCAGCAAAAGGCCAGGAACCGTAA
AAAGGCCGCGTTGCTGGCGTTTTTCCATAGGCTCCGCCCCCCTGACGAGCATCACAAAAATCGACGCTCA
AGTCAGAGGTGGCGAAACCCGACAGGACTATAAAGATACCAGGCGTTTCCCCCTGGAAGCTCCCTCGTGC
GCTCTCCTGTTCCGACCCTGCCGCTTACCGGATACCTGTCCGCCTTTCTCCCTTCGGGAAGCGTGGCGCT
TTCTCATAGCTCACGCTGTAGGTATCTCAGTTCGGTGTAGGTCGTTCGCTCCAAGCTGGGCTGTGTGCAC
GAACCCCCCGTTCAGCCCGACCGCTGCGCCTTATCCGGTAACTATCGTCTTGAGTCCAACCCGGTAAGAC
ACGACTTATCGCCACTGGCAGCAGCCACTGGTAACAGGATTAGCAGAGCGAGGTATGTAGGCGGTGCTAC
AGAGTTCTTGAAGTGGTGGCCTAACTACGGCTACACTAGAAGAACAGTATTTGGTATCTGCGCTCTGCTG
AAGCCAGTTACCTTCGGAAAAAGAGTTGGTAGCTCTTGATCCGGCAAACAAACCACCGCTGGTAGCGGTG
GTTTTTTTGTTTGCAAGCAGCAGATTACGCGCAGAAAAAAAGGATCTCAAGAAGATCCTTTGATCTTTTC
TACGGGGTCTGACGCTCAGTGGAACGAAAACTCACGTTAAGGGATTTTGGTCATGAGATTATCAAAAAGG
ATCTTCACCTAGATCCTTTTAAATTAAAAATGAAGTTTTAAATCAATCTAAAGTATATATGAGTAAACTT
GGTCTGACAGTTACCAATGCTTAATCAGTGAGGCACCTATCTCAGCGATCTGTCTATTTCGTTCATCCAT
AGTTGCCTGACTCCCCGTCGTGTAGATAACTACGATACGGGAGGGCTTACCATCTGGCCCCAGTGCTGCA
ATGATACCGCGAGACCCACGCTCACCGGCTCCAGATTTATCAGCAATAAACCAGCCAGCCGGAAGGGCCG
AGCGCAGAAGTGGTCCTGCAACTTTATCCGCCTCCATCCAGTCTATTAATTGTTGCCGGGAAGCTAGAGT
AAGTAGTTCGCCAGTTAATAGTTTGCGCAACGTTGTTGCCATTGCTACAGGCATCGTGGTGTCACGCTCG
TCGTTTGGTATGGCTTCATTCAGCTCCGGTTCCCAACGATCAAGGCGAGTTACATGATCCCCCATGTTGT
GCAAAAAAGCGGTTAGCTCCTTCGGTCCTCCGATCGTTGTCAGAAGTAAGTTGGCCGCAGTGTTATCACT
CATGGTTATGGCAGCACTGCATAATTCTCTTACTGTCATGCCATCCGTAAGATGCTTTTCTGTGACTGGT
GAGTACTCAACCAAGTCATTCTGAGAATAGTGTATGCGGCGACCGAGTTGCTCTTGCCCGGCGTCAATAC
GGGATAATACCGCGCCACATAGCAGAACTTTAAAAGTGCTCATCATTGGAAAACGTTCTTCGGGGCGAAA
ACTCTCAAGGATCTTACCGCTGTTGAGATCCAGTTCGATGTAACCCACTCGTGCACCCAACTGATCTTCA
GCATCTTTTACTTTCACCAGCGTTTCTGGGTGAGCAAAAACAGGAAGGCAAAATGCCGCAAAAAAGGGAA
TAAGGGCGACACGGAAATGTTGAATACTCATACTCTTCCTTTTTCAATATTATTGAAGCATTTATCAGGG
TTATTGTCTCATGAGCGGATACATATTTGAATGTATTTAGAAAAATAAACAAATAGGGGTTCCGCGCACA
TTTCCCCGAAAAGTGCCACCTGAC
